>Addgene plasmid #172137 | pBad-UGAcS | addgene full sequence | sequence record 338863 | Addgene NGS Result
AAGAAACCAATTGTCCATATTGCATCAGACATTGCCGTCACTGCGTCTTTTACTGGCTCTTCTCGCTAAC
CAAACCGGTAACCCCGCTTATTAAAAGCATTCTGTAACAAAGCGGGACCAAAGCCATGACAAAAACGCGT
AACAAAAGTGTCTATAATCACGGCAGAAAAGTCCACATTGATTATTTGCACGGCGTCACACTTTGCTATG
CCATAGCATTTTTATCCATAAGATTAGCGGATCCTACCTGACGCTTTTTATCGCAACTCTCTACTGTTTC
TCCATACCCGTTTTTTGGGCTAACAGGAGGAATTAACCATGGGCTCGAGTATGAGTGGTCAAGGAAAGCG
ATTAATGGTGATAGCAGGCGGAACCGGTGGATCTGTATTCCCGGGACTGGCGGTTGCGCACCATCTAATG
GCTCAGGGTTGGCAAGTTCGCTGGCTGGGAACTGCCGACCGTATGGAAGCGGACTTAGTGCCAAAACATG
GCATCGAAATTGATTTCATTCGTATCTCTGGTGAGGTTTATATCAAGGCCGACAAGCAGAAGAACGGCAT
CAAGGCGAACTTCCAGATCCGCCACAACGTGGAGGACGGCAGCATGCAGCTCGCCGACCACTACCAGCAG
AACACCCCCATTGGCGACGGCCCCGTGCTGCTGCCCGACAACCATTACCTGAGCACCCAGTCCGTGCTGA
GCAAAGACCCCAACGAGAAGCGCGATCACATGGTCCTGCTGGAGTTCGTGACCGCCGCCGGGATCACTCT
CGGCATGGACGAGCTGCACAAGGTGGACGGCGGATCCGGTGGCACCGGAGTGAGCAGGGGCGAGGAGCTG
TTCACCGGGGTGGTGCCCATCCTGGTCGAGCTGGACGGCGACGTAAACGGCCACAAGTTCCGCGTGAGGG
GCGAAGGCGAGGGCGATGCCACCAACGGCAAGCTGACCCTGAAGTTCATCTGCACCACCGGCAAGCTGCC
CGTGCCCTGGCCCACCCTCGTGACCACCTTGACCTACGGCGTGCAGTGCTTCTCCCGCTACCCCGACCAC
ATGAAGCAGCACGACTTCTTCAAGTCCGCCATGCCCGAAGGCTACGTCCAGGAGCGCACCATCTTCTTCA
AGGACGACGGCACCTACAAGACCCGCGCCGAGGTGAAGTTCGAGGGCGACACCCTGGTGAACCGCATCGA
GCTGAAGGGCATCGACTTCAAGGAGGACGGCAACATCCTGGGGCACAAGCTGGAGTACGAGTCTCTGCGT
GGAAAAGGTATAAAAGCACTGATAGCTGCCCCGCTGCGTATCTTCAACGCCTGGGAGCAGGCGCGGGCGA
TTATGAAAGCGTACAAACCTGACGTGGTGCTCGGTATGGGAGGCTACGTGTCAGGTCCAGGTGGTCTGGC
CGCGTGGTCGTTAGGCATTCCGGTTGTACTTCATGAACAAAACGGTATTGCGGGCTTAACCAATAAATGG
CTGGCGAAGATTGCCACCAAAGTGATGCAGGCGTTTCCAGGTGCTTTCCCTAATGCGGAAGTAGTGGGTA
ACCCGGTGCGTACCGATGTGTTGGCGCTGCCGTTGCCGCGGCAACGTTTGGCTGGACGTGAAGGTCCGGT
TCGTGTGCTGGTAGTGGGTGGTACGACGGGCGCACGCATTCTTAACCAGACAATGCCGCAGGTTGCTGCG
AAACTGGGTGATTCAGTCACTATCTGGCATCAGAGCGGCAAAGGTTCGCAACAATCCGTTGAACAGGCGT
ATGCCGAAGCAGGGCAACCACAGCATAAGGTGACGGGATTTATTGATGATATGGCGGCGGCGTATGCGTG
GGCGGATGTCGTCGTTTGCCGCTCCGGTGCGTTAACGGTGAGTGAAATCGCCGCGGCAGGACTACCGGCG
TTGTTTGTGCCGTTTCAACATAAAGACCGCCAGCAATACTGGAATGCGCTACCGCTGGAAAAAGCGGGCG
CAGCCAAAATTATCGAGCAGCCACAGCTTAGCGTGGATGCTGTCGCCAACACCCTGGCCGGGTGGTCGCG
AGAAACCTTATTAACCATGGCAGAACGCGCCCGTGCTGCATCCATTCCGGATGCCACCGAGCGAGTGGCA
AATGAAGTGAGCCGGGTTGCCCGGGCGCACCAACACCACCATCATTAAGCTTGGCTGTTTTGGCGGATGA
GAGAAGATTTTCAGCCTGATACAGATTAAATCAGAACGCAGAAGCGGTCTGATAAAACAGAATTTGCCTG
GCGGCAGTAGCGCGGTGGTCCCACCTGACCCCATGCCGAACTCAGAAGTGAAACGCCGTAGCGCCGATGG
TAGTGTGGGGTCTCCCCATGCGAGAGTAGGGAACTGCCAGGCATCAAATAAAACGAAAGGCTCAGTCGAA
AGACTGGGCCTTTCGTTTTATCTGTTGTTTGTCGGTGAACGCTCTCCTGAGTAGGACAAATCCGCCGGGA
GCGGATTTGAACGTTGCGAAGCAACGGCCCGGAGGGTGGCGGGCAGGACGCCCGCCATAAACTGCCAGGC
ATCAAATTAAGCAGAAGGCCATCCTGACGGATGGCCTTTTTGCGTTTCTACAAACTCTTTTGTTTATTTT
TCTAAATACATTCAAATATGTATCCGCTCATGAGACAATAACCCTGATAAATGCTTCAATAATATTGAAA
AAGGAAGAGTATGAGTATTCAACATTTCCGTGTCGCCCTTATTCCCTTTTTTGCGGCATTTTGCCTTCCT
GTTTTTGCTCACCCAGAAACGCTGGTGAAAGTAAAAGATGCTGAAGATCAGTTGGGTGCACGAGTGGGTT
ACATCGAACTGGATCTCAACAGCGGTAAGATCCTTGAGAGTTTTCGCCCCGAAGAACGTTTTCCAATGAT
GAGCACTTTTAAAGTTCTGCTATGTGGCGCGGTATTATCCCGTGTTGACGCCGGGCAAGAGCAACTCGGT
CGCCGCATACACTATTCTCAGAATGACTTGGTTGAGTACTCACCAGTCACAGAAAAGCATCTTACGGATG
GCATGACAGTAAGAGAATTATGCAGTGCTGCCATAACCATGAGTGATAACACTGCGGCCAACTTACTTCT
GACAACGATCGGAGGACCGAAGGAGCTAACCGCTTTTTTGCACAACATGGGGGATCATGTAACTCGCCTT
GATCGTTGGGAACCGGAGCTGAATGAAGCCATACCAAACGACGAGCGTGACACCACGATGCCTGTAGCAA
TGGCAACAACGTTGCGCAAACTATTAACTGGCGAACTACTTACTCTAGCTTCCCGGCAACAATTAATAGA
CTGGATGGAGGCGGATAAAGTTGCAGGACCACTTCTGCGCTCGGCCCTTCCGGCTGGCTGGTTTATTGCT
GATAAATCTGGAGCCGGTGAGCGTGGGTCTCGCGGTATCATTGCAGCACTGGGGCCAGATGGTAAGCCCT
CCCGTATCGTAGTTATCTACACGACGGGGAGTCAGGCAACTATGGATGAACGAAATAGACAGATCGCTGA
GATAGGTGCCTCACTGATTAAGCATTGGTAACTGTCAGACCAAGTTTACTCATATATACTTTAGATTGAT
TTAAAACTTCATTTTTAATTTAAAAGGATCTAGGTGAAGATCCTTTTTGATAATCTCATGACCAAAATCC
CTTAACGTGAGTTTTCGTTCCACTGAGCGTCAGACCCCGTAGAAAAGATCAAAGGATCTTCTTGAGATCC
TTTTTTTCTGCGCGTAATCTGCTGCTTGCAAACAAAAAAACCACCGCTACCAGCGGTGGTTTGTTTGCCG
GATCAAGAGCTACCAACTCTTTTTCCGAAGGTAACTGGCTTCAGCAGAGCGCAGATACCAAATACTGTCC
TTCTAGTGTAGCCGTAGTTAGGCCACCACTTCAAGAACTCTGTAGCACCGCCTACATACCTCGCTCTGCT
AATCCTGTTACCAGTGGCTGCTGCCAGTGGCGATAAGTCGTGTCTTACCGGGTTGGACTCAAGACGATAG
TTACCGGATAAGGCGCAGCGGTCGGGCTGAACGGGGGGTTCGTGCACACAGCCCAGCTTGGAGCGAACGA
CCTACACCGAACTGAGATACCTACAGCGTGAGCTATGAGAAAGCGCCACGCTTCCCGAAGGGAGAAAGGC
GGACAGGTATCCGGTAAGCGGCAGGGTCGGAACAGGAGAGCGCACGAGGGAGCTTCCAGGGGGAAACGCC
TGGTATCTTTATAGTCCTGTCGGGTTTCGCCACCTCTGACTTGAGCGTCGATTTTTGTGATGCTCGTCAG
GGGGGCGGAGCCTATGGAAAAACGCCAGCAACGCGGCCTTTTTACGGTTCCTGGCCTTTTGCTGGCCTTT
TGCTCACATGTTCTTTCCTGCGTTATCCCCTGATTCTGTGGATAACCGTATTACCGCCTTTGAGTGAGCT
GATACCGCTCGCCGCAGCCGAACGACCGAGCGCAGCGAGTCAGTGAGCGAGGAAGCGGAAGAGCGCCTGA
TGCGGTATTTTCTCCTTACGCATCTGTGCGGTATTTCACACCGCATATGGTGCACTCTCAGTACAATCTG
CTCTGATGCCGCATAGTTAAGCCAGTATACACTCCGCTATCGCTACGTGACTGGGTCATGGCTGCGCCCC
GACACCCGCCAACACCCGCTGACGCGCCCTGACGGGCTTGTCTGCTCCCGGCATCCGCTTACAGACAAGC
TGTGACCGTCTCCGGGAGCTGCATGTGTCAGAGGTTTTCACCGTCATCACCGAAACGCGCGAGGCAGCAG
ATCAATTCGCGCGCGAAGGCGAAGCGGCATGCATAATGTGCCTGTCAAATGGACGAAGCAGGGATTCTGC
AAACCCTATGCTACTCCGTCAAGCCGTCAATTGTCTGATTCGTTACCAATTATGACAACTTGACGGCTAC
ATCATTCACTTTTTCTTCACAACCGGCACGGAACTCGCTCGGGCTGGCCCCGGTGCATTTTTTAAATACC
CGCGAGAAATAGAGTTGATCGTCAAAACCAACATTGCGACCGACGGTGGCGATAGGCATCCGGGTGGTGC
TCAAAAGCAGCTTCGCCTGGCTGATACGTTGGTCCTCGCGCCAGCTTAAGACGCTAATCCCTAACTGCTG
GCGGAAAAGATGTGACAGACGCGACGGCGACAAGCAAACATGCTGTGCGACGCTGGCGATATCAAAATTG
CTGTCTGCCAGGTGATCGCTGATGTACTGACAAGCCTCGCGTACCCGATTATCCATCGGTGGATGGAGCG
ACTCGTTAATCGCTTCCATGCGCCGCAGTAACAATTGCTCAAGCAGATTTATCGCCAGCAGCTCCGAATA
GCGCCCTTCCCCTTGCCCGGCGTTAATGATTTGCCCAAACAGGTCGCTGAAATGCGGCTGGTGCGCTTCA
TCCGGGCGAAAGAACCCCGTATTGGCAAATATTGACGGCCAGTTAAGCCATTCATGCCAGTAGGCGCGCG
GACGAAAGTAAACCCACTGGTGATACCATTCGCGAGCCTCCGGATGACGACCGTAGTGATGAATCTCTCC
TGGCGGGAACAGCAAAATATCACCCGGTCGGCAAACAAATTCTCGTCCCTGATTTTTCACCACCCCCTGA
CCGCGAATGGTGAGATTGAGAATATAACCTTTCATTCCCAGCGGTCGGTCGATAAAAAAATCGAGATAAC
CGTTGGCCTCAATCGGCGTTAAACCCGCCACCAGATGGGCATTAAACGAGTATCCCGGCAGCAGGGGATC
ATTTTGCGCTTCAGCCATACTTTTCATACTCCCGCCATTCAGAG
Features (pLannotate 1.2.2; 13 found; start..end, strand, type, name):
      1..285     +  promoter       araBAD promoter: araBAD; promoter of the L-arabinose operon of E. coli; the araC regulatory gene is transcribed in the opposite direction (Guzman et al., 1995)
    355..522     +  CDS            murG (fragment): MURG_PSEAE - Experimental evidence at protein level: Swiss-Prot protein existence level 1. Cell wall formation. Catalyzes the transfer of a GlcNAc subunit on undecaprenyl-pyrophosphoryl-MurNAc-pentapeptide (lipid intermediate I) to form undecaprenyl-pyrophosphoryl-MurNAc- (pentapeptide)GlcNAc (lipid intermediate II). From Pseudomonas aeruginosa (strain ATCC 15692 / DSM 22644 / CIP 104116 / JCM 14847 / LMG 12228 / 1C / PRS 101 / PAO1).
    526..1248    +  CDS            cEGFP: cEGFP is a basic (constitutively fluorescent) green fluorescent protein published in 2008, derived from Aequorea victoria.
   1255..2100    +  CDS            murG (fragment): MURG_HAEIN - Protein inferred from homology: Swiss-Prot protein existence level 3. Cell wall formation. Catalyzes the transfer of a GlcNAc subunit on undecaprenyl-pyrophosphoryl-MurNAc-pentapeptide (lipid intermediate I) to form undecaprenyl-pyrophosphoryl-MurNAc- (pentapeptide)GlcNAc (lipid intermediate II). From Haemophilus influenzae (strain ATCC 51907 / DSM 11121 / KW20 / Rd).
   2236..2351    +  ncRNA          5S rRNA: Accession: RF00001 - 5S ribosomal RNA
   2355..2441    +  terminator     rrnB T1 terminator: Escherichia coli rrnB; transcription terminator T1 from the E. coli rrnB gene
   2533..2560    +  terminator     rrnB T2 terminator: transcription terminator T2 from the E. coli rrnB gene
   2579..2670    +  promoter       AmpR promoter: bla
   2671..3531    +  CDS            AmpR: β-lactamase; bla; confers resistance to ampicillin, carbenicillin, and related antibiotics
   3702..4290    +  rep_origin     ori: high-copy-number ColE1/pMB1/pBR322/pUC origin of replication
   4476..4616    -  misc_feature   bom: basis of mobility region from pBR322
   4718..4758    -  CDS            rop (fragment): Rop protein, which maintains plasmids at low copy number; rop
   4880..5758    -  CDS            araC: L-arabinose regulatory protein; araC
