[The description below was written by a language model from this plasmid's Addgene catalogue record and pLannotate feature annotations shown in this document.]
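Description:
pBad-UGAcS is a bacterial expression plasmid built on the pBad backbone for arabinose-inducible production of UGAcS, a synthetic, genetically encoded green fluorescent biosensor for UDP-GlcNAc. The 5,784-nt sequence record carries a ColE1/pBR322-type origin with the pBR322 bom region and only a short fragment of rop. The catalogue lists the plasmid as low copy, although the generic annotation of the origin describes it as high-copy. Selection is by ampicillin through a β-lactamase gene driven by its own promoter.

The sensor open reading frame (recorded insert size 1,818 bp) sits downstream of the araBAD promoter, with the araC regulator encoded in the opposite orientation so that transcription is repressed without L-arabinose and activated when it is added. The rrnB T1 and T2 terminators, together with an adjacent 5S rRNA segment, lie downstream of the insert. The feature table shows a green fluorescent protein module annotated as cEGFP, inserted between a short N-terminal fragment and a longer C-terminal fragment with homology to MurG, the glycosyltransferase that uses UDP-GlcNAc in cell wall lipid II synthesis. The two fragments match different species' entries by homology, and the record does not state the actual source organism. This layout is consistent with an insertion-type sensor in which nucleotide-sugar binding to the MurG scaffold would alter fluorescence.

The insert carries an H605Q change that, according to the depositor's note, apparently does not affect function. Because UGAcS cross-reacts with UDP and UTP, the depositor recommends the companion UXPS sensor as a control. The plasmid is suited to expressing the sensor protein in E. coli.
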