Addgene plasmid #172137: pBad-UGAcS
Purpose: bacteria expression plasmid for a UDP-GlcNAc sensor
Depositing lab: Huiwang Ai. Depositing organization: University of Virginia. Publication: Genetically Encoded Green Fluorescent Biosensors for Monitoring UDP-GlcNAc in Live Cells. Li Z, Zhang J, Ai HW. ACS Cent Sci. 2021 Oct 27;7(10):1763-1770. doi: 10.1021/acscentsci.1c00745. Epub 2021 Sep 30. PubMed 34729420.
Backbone
  Vector backbone: pBad
  Vector type: Bacterial Expression
Growth in bacteria
  Bacterial resistance: Ampicillin, 100 μg/mL
  Growth temperature: 37°C
  Growth strain: DH5alpha
  Copy number: Low Copy
Gene/Insert
  Gene/Insert name: UGAcS (alt name: an engineered sensor for UDP-GlcNAc)
  Species: Synthetic
  Insert size (bp): 1818
  Mutation: H605Q- please see depositor comments
  Promoter: araBAD
  Cloning method: Gibson Cloning
  Sequencing primers: 5′ pBad-F; 3′ pBad-R
Terms and licenses: Academic/Nonprofit Terms; Industry Terms: Not Available to Industry
Depositor comments: Due to its cross-reactivity with UDP and UTP, the UXPS sensor is a recommended control. Depositor confirms H605Q mutation in insert does not confirm function.
How to cite: pBad-UGAcS was a gift from Huiwang Ai (Addgene plasmid # 172137 ; http://n2t.net/addgene:172137 ; RRID:Addgene_172137)
